Addgene plasmid #223434: pET-28b C7H1G6_6H N-terminal
Purpose: C7H1G6 GNAT expression vector with N-terminal His6 tag
Depositing lab: Emily Balskus. Depositing organization: Harvard University. Publication: Gut microbial metabolism of 5-ASA diminishes its clinical efficacy in inflammatory bowel disease. Mehta RS, Mayers JR, Zhang Y, Bhosle A, Glasser NR, Nguyen LH, Ma W, Bae S, Branck T, Song K, Sebastian L, Pacheco JA, Seo HS, Clish C, Dhe-Paganon S, Ananthakrishnan AN, Franzosa EA, Balskus EP, Chan AT, Huttenhower C. Nat Med. 2023 Mar;29(3):700-709. doi: 10.1038/s41591-023-02217-7. Epub 2023 Feb 23. PubMed 36823301.
Backbone
  Vector backbone: pET-28b
Growth in bacteria
  Bacterial resistance: Kanamycin, 50 μg/mL
  Growth temperature: 37°C
  Growth strain: DH5alpha
  Copy number: Unknown
Gene/Insert
  Gene/Insert name: C7H1G6 GNAT
  Tag / fusion protein: His6 (N terminal on backbone)
Resource information
  A portion of this plasmid was derived from a plasmid made by: GenScript
Terms and licenses: Academic/Nonprofit Terms; Industry Terms: Not Available to Industry
How to cite: pET-28b C7H1G6_6H N-terminal was a gift from Emily Balskus (Addgene plasmid # 223434 ; http://n2t.net/addgene:223434 ; RRID:Addgene_223434)
