[The description below was written by a language model from this plasmid's Addgene catalogue record and pLannotate feature annotations shown in this document.]
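Description:
pET-28b C7H1G6_6H N-terminal is a bacterial expression plasmid built on the pET-28b backbone for producing a GNAT-family (GCN5-related N-acetyltransferase) protein designated C7H1G6 with an N-terminal hexahistidine tag. The 5,935-nt sequence carries the usual pET-28 maintenance elements: a ColE1/pMB1-type origin together with the bom region and rop gene, which moderates copy number, an f1 phage origin, and an aminoglycoside phosphotransferase gene conferring kanamycin resistance. Short tetracycline-resistance fragments flanking the lacI region are remnants of the pBR322 ancestry and are not functional markers.

Expression is driven by a T7 promoter immediately followed by a lac operator, with the T7 gene 10 ribosome binding site upstream of the coding region and a T7 terminator downstream. The plasmid-borne lacI gene supplies repressor, so transcription stays low until induced with IPTG in a host that provides T7 RNA polymerase. The annotated "capTEV" fragment near the start of the reading frame most likely corresponds to the backbone His6 tag, and it is followed by a thrombin cleavage site that allows tag removal after affinity purification. The unannotated stretch of roughly 650 nt between the thrombin site and the downstream elements presumably holds the C7H1G6 insert, which was not recognised by the annotation tool. A backbone C-terminal His sequence is also detected after this region, but whether it is translated cannot be determined from the record; the name and catalogue entry indicate only the N-terminal tag. The source organism of C7H1G6 is not stated. Part of the plasmid derives from commercial gene synthesis. The associated work concerns gut microbial metabolism of the drug 5-ASA, suggesting use in recombinant purification and biochemical characterisation of this candidate acetyltransferase.
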