Features (pLannotate 1.2.2; 20 found; start..end, strand, type, name):
     12..440     +  rep_origin     f1 ori (sequence partly withheld): f1 bacteriophage origin of replication; arrow indicates direction of (+) strand synthesis
    493..550     +  promoter       AmpR promoter (fragment): bla
    559..1374    -  CDS            KanR: aminoglycoside phosphotransferase; aph(3')-Ia; confers resistance to kanamycin in bacteria or G418 (Geneticin®) in eukaryotes
   1496..2084    +  rep_origin     ori: high-copy-number ColE1/pMB1/pBR322/pUC origin of replication
   2270..2409    -  misc_feature   bom: basis of mobility region from pBR322
   2511..2702    -  CDS            rop: Rop protein, which maintains plasmids at low copy number; rop
   2719..3099    +  CDS            YPB1_ECOLX: Protein predicted: Swiss-Prot protein existence level 4. From Escherichia coli.
   3171..3462    -  CDS            TcR (fragment): tetracycline efflux protein; tet; confers resistance to tetracycline
   3477..3498    -  protein_bind   CAP binding site: CAP binding activates transcription in the presence of cAMP. E. coli catabolite activator protein
   3511..4593    -  CDS            lacI: lac repressor; lacI; The lac repressor binds to the lac operator to inhibit transcription in E. coli. This inhibition can be relieved by adding lactose or isopropyl-β-D-thiogalactopyranoside (IPTG).
   4594..4671    -  promoter       lacI promoter: lacI
   4679..4958    -  CDS            TcR (fragment): tetracycline efflux protein; tet; confers resistance to tetracycline
   4980..4998    +  promoter       T7 promoter: promoter for bacteriophage T7 RNA polymerase
   4999..5023    +  protein_bind   lac operator: The lac repressor binds to the lac operator to inhibit transcription in E. coli. This inhibition can be relieved by adding lactose or isopropyl-β-D-thiogalactopyranoside (IPTG). lac repressor encoded by lacI
   5038..5060    +  RBS            RBS: efficient ribosome binding site from bacteriophage T7 gene 10 (Olins and Rangwala, 1989)
   5079..5095    +  CDS            capTEV™ (fragment): composite tag for in vivo biotinylation, TEV protease cleavage, and 6xHis tagging
   5106..5123    +  CDS            thrombin site: thrombin recognition and cleavage site
   5779..5796    +  CDS            9xHis (fragment): 9xHis affinity tag
   5806..5855    +  CDS            SET1 (fragment): solubility-enhancement tag derived from T7 phage gene 10B
   5863..5910    +  terminator     T7 terminator: transcription terminator for bacteriophage T7 RNA polymerase
>Addgene plasmid #223434 | pET-28b C7H1G6_6H N-terminal | addgene full sequence | sequence record 443796 | Addgene NGS Result
TGGCGAATGGG
[124 nt withheld, positions 12-135]
C
[91 nt withheld, positions 137-227]
A
[49 nt withheld, positions 229-277]
CCTTTGACGTTGGAGTCCACGTTCTTT
[37 nt withheld, positions 305-341]
ACCCTATCTCGGTCTATTCTTTTGATTTATAAGGGATTTTGCCGATTTCGGCCTATTGGTTAAAAAATGA
GCTGATTTAACAAAAATTTAACGCGAATTTTAACAAAATATTAACGCTTACAATTTAGGTGGCACTTTTC
GGGGAAATGTGCGCGGAACCCCTATTTGTTTATTTTTCTAAATACATTCAAATATGTATCCGCTCATGAA
TTAATTCTTAGAAAAACTCATCGAGCATCAAATGAAACTGCAATTTATTCATATCAGGATTATCAATACC
ATATTTTTGAAAAAGCCGTTTCTGTAATGAAGGAGAAAACTCACCGAGGCAGTTCCATAGGATGGCAAGA
TCCTGGTATCGGTCTGCGATTCCGACTCGTCCAACATCAATACAACCTATTAATTTCCCCTCGTCAAAAA
TAAGGTTATCAAGTGAGAAATCACCATGAGTGACGACTGAATCCGGTGAGAATGGCAAAAGTTTATGCAT
TTCTTTCCAGACTTGTTCAACAGGCCAGCCATTACGCTCGTCATCAAAATCACTCGCATCAACCAAACCG
TTATTCATTCGTGATTGCGCCTGAGCGAGACGAAATACGCGATCGCTGTTAAAAGGACAATTACAAACAG
GAATCGAATGCAACCGGCGCAGGAACACTGCCAGCGCATCAACAATATTTTCACCTGAATCAGGATATTC
TTCTAATACCTGGAATGCTGTTTTCCCGGGGATCGCAGTGGTGAGTAACCATGCATCATCAGGAGTACGG
ATAAAATGCTTGATGGTCGGAAGAGGCATAAATTCCGTCAGCCAGTTTAGTCTGACCATCTCATCTGTAA
CATCATTGGCAACGCTACCTTTGCCATGTTTCAGAAACAACTCTGGCGCATCGGGCTTCCCATACAATCG
ATAGATTGTCGCACCTGATTGCCCGACATTATCGCGAGCCCATTTATACCCATATAAATCAGCATCCATG
TTGGAATTTAATCGCGGCCTAGAGCAAGACGTTTCCCGTTGAATATGGCTCATAACACCCCTTGTATTAC
TGTTTATGTAAGCAGACAGTTTTATTGTTCATGACCAAAATCCCTTAACGTGAGTTTTCGTTCCACTGAG
CGTCAGACCCCGTAGAAAAGATCAAAGGATCTTCTTGAGATCCTTTTTTTCTGCGCGTAATCTGCTGCTT
GCAAACAAAAAAACCACCGCTACCAGCGGTGGTTTGTTTGCCGGATCAAGAGCTACCAACTCTTTTTCCG
AAGGTAACTGGCTTCAGCAGAGCGCAGATACCAAATACTGTCCTTCTAGTGTAGCCGTAGTTAGGCCACC
ACTTCAAGAACTCTGTAGCACCGCCTACATACCTCGCTCTGCTAATCCTGTTACCAGTGGCTGCTGCCAG
TGGCGATAAGTCGTGTCTTACCGGGTTGGACTCAAGACGATAGTTACCGGATAAGGCGCAGCGGTCGGGC
TGAACGGGGGGTTCGTGCACACAGCCCAGCTTGGAGCGAACGACCTACACCGAACTGAGATACCTACAGC
GTGAGCTATGAGAAAGCGCCACGCTTCCCGAAGGGAGAAAGGCGGACAGGTATCCGGTAAGCGGCAGGGT
CGGAACAGGAGAGCGCACGAGGGAGCTTCCAGGGGGAAACGCCTGGTATCTTTATAGTCCTGTCGGGTTT
CGCCACCTCTGACTTGAGCGTCGATTTTTGTGATGCTCGTCAGGGGGGCGGAGCCTATGGAAAAACGCCA
GCAACGCGGCCTTTTTACGGTTCCTGGCCTTTTGCTGGCCTTTTGCTCACATGTTCTTTCCTGCGTTATC
CCCTGATTCTGTGGATAACCGTATTACCGCCTTTGAGTGAGCTGATACCGCTCGCCGCAGCCGAACGACC
GAGCGCAGCGAGTCAGTGAGCGAGGAAGCGGAAGAGCGCCTGATGCGGTATTTTCTCCTTACGCATCTGT
GCGGTATTTCACACCGCAATGGTGCACTCTCAGTACAATCTGCTCTGATGCCGCATAGTTAAGCCAGTAT
ACACTCCGCTATCGCTACGTGACTGGGTCATGGCTGCGCCCCGACACCCGCCAACACCCGCTGACGCGCC
CTGACGGGCTTGTCTGCTCCCGGCATCCGCTTACAGACAAGCTGTGACCGTCTCCGGGAGCTGCATGTGT
CAGAGGTTTTCACCGTCATCACCGAAACGCGCGAGGCAGCTGCGGTAAAGCTCATCAGCGTGGTCGTGAA
GCGATTCACAGATGTCTGCCTGTTCATCCGCGTCCAGCTCGTTGAGTTTCTCCAGAAGCGTTAATGTCTG
GCTTCTGATAAAGCGGGCCATGTTAAGGGCGGTTTTTTCCTGTTTGGTCACTGATGCCTCCGTGTAAGGG
GGATTTCTGTTCATGGGGGTAATGATACCGATGAAACGAGAGAGGATGCTCACGATACGGGTTACTGATG
ATGAACATGCCCGGTTACTGGAACGTTGTGAGGGTAAACAACTGGCGGTATGGATGCGGCGGGACCAGAG
AAAAATCACTCAGGGTCAATGCCAGCGCTTCGTTAATACAGATGTAGGTGTTCCACAGGGTAGCCAGCAG
CATCCTGCGATGCAGATCCGGAACATAATGGTGCAGGGCGCTGACTTCCGCGTTTCCAGACTTTACGAAA
CACGGAAACCGAAGACCATTCATGTTGTTGCTCAGGTCGCAGACGTTTTGCAGCAGCAGTCGCTTCACGT
TCGCTCGCGTATCGGTGATTCATTCTGCTAACCAGTAAGGCAACCCCGCCAGCCTAGCCGGGTCCTCAAC
GACAGGAGCACGATCATGCGCACCCGTGGGGCCGCCATGCCGGCGATAATGGCCTGCTTCTCGCCGAAAC
GTTTGGTGGCGGGACCAGTGACGAAGGCTTGAGCGAGGGCGTGCAAGATTCCGAATACCGCAAGCGACAG
GCCGATCATCGTCGCGCTCCAGCGAAAGCGGTCCTCGCCGAAAATGACCCAGAGCGCTGCCGGCACCTGT
CCTACGAGTTGCATGATAAAGAAGACAGTCATAAGTGCGGCGACGATAGTCATGCCCCGCGCCCACCGGA
AGGAGCTGACTGGGTTGAAGGCTCTCAAGGGCATCGGTCGAGATCCCGGTGCCTAATGAGTGAGCTAACT
TACATTAATTGCGTTGCGCTCACTGCCCGCTTTCCAGTCGGGAAACCTGTCGTGCCAGCTGCATTAATGA
ATCGGCCAACGCGCGGGGAGAGGCGGTTTGCGTATTGGGCGCCAGGGTGGTTTTTCTTTTCACCAGTGAG
ACGGGCAACAGCTGATTGCCCTTCACCGCCTGGCCCTGAGAGAGTTGCAGCAAGCGGTCCACGCTGGTTT
GCCCCAGCAGGCGAAAATCCTGTTTGATGGTGGTTAACGGCGGGATATAACATGAGCTGTCTTCGGTATC
GTCGTATCCCACTACCGAGATATCCGCACCAACGCGCAGCCCGGACTCGGTAATGGCGCGCATTGCGCCC
AGCGCCATCTGATCGTTGGCAACCAGCATCGCAGTGGGAACGATGCCCTCATTCAGCATTTGCATGGTTT
GTTGAAAACCGGACATGGCACTCCAGTCGCCTTCCCGTTCCGCTATCGGCTGAATTTGATTGCGAGTGAG
ATATTTATGCCAGCCAGCCAGACGCAGACGCGCCGAGACAGAACTTAATGGGCCCGCTAACAGCGCGATT
TGCTGGTGACCCAATGCGACCAGATGCTCCACGCCCAGTCGCGTACCGTCTTCATGGGAGAAAATAATAC
TGTTGATGGGTGTCTGGTCAGAGACATCAAGAAATAACGCCGGAACATTAGTGCAGGCAGCTTCCACAGC
AATGGCATCCTGGTCATCCAGCGGATAGTTAATGATCAGCCCACTGACGCGTTGCGCGAGAAGATTGTGC
ACCGCCGCTTTACAGGCTTCGACGCCGCTTCGTTCTACCATCGACACCACCACGCTGGCACCCAGTTGAT
CGGCGCGAGATTTAATCGCCGCGACAATTTGCGACGGCGCGTGCAGGGCCAGACTGGAGGTGGCAACGCC
AATCAGCAACGACTGTTTGCCCGCCAGTTGTTGTGCCACGCGGTTGGGAATGTAATTCAGCTCCGCCATC
GCCGCTTCCACTTTTTCCCGCGTTTTCGCAGAAACGTGGCTGGCCTGGTTCACCACGCGGGAAACGGTCT
GATAAGAGACACCGGCATACTCTGCGACATCGTATAACGTTACTGGTTTCACATTCACCACCCTGAATTG
ACTCTCTTCCGGGCGCTATCATGCCATACCGCGAAAGGTTTTGCGCCATTCGATGGTGTCCGGGATCTCG
ACGCTCTCCCTTATGCGACTCCTGCATTAGGAAGCAGCCCAGTAGTAGGTTGAGGCCGTTGAGCACCGCC
GCCGCAAGGAATGGTGCATGCAAGGAGATGGCGCCCAACAGTCCCCCGGCCACGGGGCCTGCCACCATAC
CCACGCCGAAACAAGCGCTCATGAGCCCGAAGTGGCGAGCCCGATCTTCCCCATCGGTGATGTCGGCGAT
ATAGGCGCCAGCAACCGCACCTGTGGCGCCGGTGATGCCGGCCACGATGCGTCCGGCGTAGAGGATCGAG
ATCTCGATCCCGCGAAATTAATACGACTCACTATAGGGGAATTGTGAGCGGATAACAATTCCCCTCTAGA
AATAATTTTGTTTAACTTTAAGAAGGAGATATACCATGGGCAGCAGCCATCATCATCATCATCACAGCAG
CGGCCTGGTGCCGCGCGGCAGCCATATGAATCCCGAAAACTTAACATGGAGGCTATTGACGGCCGAGGAG
TTGACTAACGTGTACCTGAACGAGATGCGTCGTGATTTTCCGGCAGGTGAATTAAAACCGCTGAGCATGA
TCCTGAACTCTGAAGCCGCGGGCACCGCACATACCTGGGGTGTTTATGAAGACGACGCCTTGGTGGCCTA
TCTGCTGATGGTTCGTCCGGTTGGCTGCGAAGTGAGCCAGCTCGATTATTTCGCTGTGCTGCCACAATAC
CGCGCAGGCGGCATCGGTGCGGCGTTGCTAGCGGCTCTGCCTGACCACGAAAAGGGTGCGCAGGCGATTC
TGATTGAAGCGGAGTGCCCGGAAAAGGCGGAGGACGAGGCTATGGCAGTCCGCCGACTGGGTTTTTACGC
GCGTTGCGGCGCGAAAGATACCGGTTGGACCGAACGTTTGTTCGATGCGTGGTTTCGTGTTCTGGTGCTG
CCGTGTTGTGGTGGCAAAGTCCGCTCCCCGGAAGAGGCGGTGCGCCAGCTGGCAGATTGCTACCGCAGAA
CGATGGGTGAACCGCAATGGCGTCGTAATGTTACCTTCTACCGTCCGGACGGCGTTGAGGTAGAGCTGTG
AGGATCCGAATTCGAGCTCCGTCGACAAGCTTGCGGCCGCACTCGAGCACCACCACCACCACCACTGAGA
TCCGGCTGCTAACAAAGCCCGAAAGGAAGCTGAGTTGGCTGCTGCCACCGCTGAGCAATAACTAGCATAA
CCCCTTGGGGCCTCTAAACGGGTCTTGAGGGGTTTTTTGCTGAAAGGAGGAACTATATCCGGAT
